>Addgene plasmid #155112 | pCDNA5_C12orf49-miniTurbo | addgene full sequence | sequence record 308052 | Addgene NGS Result
GACGGATCGGGAGATCTCCCGATCCCCTATGGTGCACTCTCAGTACAATCTGCTCTGATGCCGCATAGTT
AAGCCAGTATCTGCTCCCTGCTTGTGTGTTGGAGGTCGCTGAGTAGTGCGCGAGCAAAATTTAAGCTACA
ACAAGGCAAGGCTTGACCGACAATTGCATGAAGAATCTGCTTAGGGTTAGGCGTTTTGCGCTGCTTCGCG
ATGTACGGGCCAGATATACGCGTTGACATTGATTATTGACTAGTTATTAATAGTAATCAATTACGGGGTC
ATTAGTTCATAGCCCATATATGGAGTTCCGCGTTACATAACTTACGGTAAATGGCCCGCCTGGCTGACCG
CCCAACGACCCCCGCCCATTGACGTCAATAATGACGTATGTTCCCATAGTAACGCCAATAGGGACTTTCC
ATTGACGTCAATGGGTGGAGTATTTACGGTAAACTGCCCACTTGGCAGTACATCAAGTGTATCATATGCC
AAGTACGCCCCCTATTGACGTCAATGACGGTAAATGGCCCGCCTGGCATTATGCCCAGTACATGACCTTA
TGGGACTTTCCTACTTGGCAGTACATCTACGTATTAGTCATCGCTATTACCATGGTGATGCGGTTTTGGC
AGTACATCAATGGGCGTGGATAGCGGTTTGACTCACGGGGATTTCCAAGTCTCCACCCCATTGACGTCAA
TGGGAGTTTGTTTTGGCACCAAAATCAACGGGACTTTCCAAAATGTCGTAACAACTCCGCCCCATTGACG
CAAATGGGCGGTAGGCGTGTACGGTGGGAGGTCTATATAAGCAGAGCTCTCCCTATCAGTGATAGAGATC
TCCCTATCAGTGATAGAGATCGTCGACGAGCTCGTTTAGTGAACCGTCAGATCGCCTGGAGACGCCATCC
ACGCTGTTTTGACCTCCATAGAAGACACCGGGACCGATCCAGCCTCCGGACTCTAGCGTTTAAACTTAAG
CTTTAGACAAGTTTGTACAAAAAAGTTGGCATGGTGAACCTGGCGGCCATGGTGTGGCGCCGGCTTCTGC
GGAAGAGGTGGGTGCTCGCCCTGGTCTTCGGGCTGTCGCTCGTCTACTTCCTCAGCAGCACCTTCAAGCA
GGAGGAGAGGGCAGTGAGAGATAGGAATCTCCTCCAGGTTCATGACCATAATCAGCCCATCCCGTGGAAA
GTGCAGTTTAACTTGGGCAATAGCAGTCGTCCGAGCAATCAGTGCCGCAACTCCATTCAAGGGAAGCACC
TCATCACGGATGAACTCGGCTACGTTTGCGAGAGGAAGGATTTGCTGGTAAATGGCTGCTGTAATGTCAA
CGTCCCTAGCACGAAGCAGTACTGCTGTGATGGCTGCTGGCCCAACGGCTGCTGCAGCGCCTATGAGTAC
TGTGTCTCCTGCTGCCTGCAGCCCAACAAGCAACTTCTCCTGGAGCGCTTCCTCAACCGGGCAGCCGTGG
CATTCCAGAACCTCTTCATGGCAGTCGAAGATCACTTTGAGTTGTGCCTGGCCAAATGCAGGACCTCATC
TCAGAGCGTGCAGCATGAGAACACCTACCGGGACCCCATAGCAAAGTATTGCTATGGAGAAAGCCCGCCC
GAGCTCTTCCCCGCTTGCCCAACTTTCTTGTACAAAGTGGTTGATTCTAGAATCGATGGTACCGACTACA
AGGACCACGACGGTGACTACAAGGACCACGACATCGACTACAAGGACGACGACGACAAGGGGGGAGGGGG
AGGATCTGGGGGAGGGGGAGGATCTGCGAAAGACAATACTGTGCCTCTGAAGCTGATCGCTCTCCTGGCT
AATGGCGAGTTCCATAGTGGCGAACAGCTGGGAGAAACCCTGGGCATGTCCAGGGCCGCTATCAACAAGC
ACATTCAGACTCTGCGCGACTGGGGCGTGGACGTGTTCACCGTGCCCGGAAAGGGCTACTCTCTGCCCGA
GCCTATCCCGCTGCTGAACGCTAAACAGATTCTGGGACAGCTGGACGGCGGGAGCGTGGCAGTCCTGCCT
GTGGTCGACTCCACCAATCAGTACCTGCTGGATCGAATCGGCGAGCTGAAGAGTGGGGATGCTTGCATTG
CAGAATATCAGCAGGCAGGGAGAGGAAGCAGAGGGAGGAAATGGTTCTCTCCTTTTGGAGCTAACCTGTA
CCTGAGTATGTTTTGGCGCCTGAAGCGGGGACCAGCAGCAATCGGCCTGGGCCCGGTCATCGGAATTGTC
ATGGCAGAAGCGCTGCGAAAGCTGGGAGCAGACAAGGTGCGAGTCAAATGGCCCAATGACCTGTATCTGC
AGGATAGAAAGCTGGCAGGCATCCTGGTGGAGCTGGCCGGAATAACAGGCGATGCTGCACAGATCGTCAT
TGGCGCCGGGATTAACGTGGCTATGAGGCGCGTGGAGGAAAGCGTGGTCAATCAGGGCTGGATCACACTG
CAGGAAGCAGGGATTAACCTGGACAGGAATACTCTGGCCGCTACGCTGATCCGAGAGCTGCGGGCAGCCC
TGGAACTGTTCGAGCAGGAAGGCCTGGCTCCATATCTGCCACGGTGGGAGAAGCTGGATAACTTCATCAA
TAGACCCGTGAAGCTGATCATTGGGGACAAAGAGATTTTCGGGATTAGCCGGGGGATTGATAAACAGGGA
GCCCTGCTGCTGGAACAGGACGGAGTTATCAAACCCTGGATGGGCGGAGAAATCAGTCTGCGGTCTGCCG
AAAAGTAAGGCCGGCCCCTAGGCTCGAGTCTAGAGGGCCCGTTTAAACCCGCTGATCAGCCTCGACTGTG
CCTTCTAGTTGCCAGCCATCTGTTGTTTGCCCCTCCCCCGTGCCTTCCTTGACCCTGGAAGGTGCCACTC
CCACTGTCCTTTCCTAATAAAATGAGGAAATTGCATCGCATTGTCTGAGTAGGTGTCATTCTATTCTGGG
GGGTGGGGTGGGGCAGGACAGCAAGGGGGAGGATTGGGAAGACAATAGCAGGCATGCTGGGGATGCGGTG
GGCTCTATGGCTTCTGAGGCGGAAAGAACCAGCTGGGGCTCTAGGGGGTATCCCC
[124 nt withheld, positions 3066-3189]
C
[91 nt withheld, positions 3191-3281]
AGGGTGATGGTTCACGTACCTAGAAGTTCCTATTCCGAAGTTCCTATTCTCTAGAAAGTATAGGAACTTC
CTTGGCCAAAAAGCCTGAACTCACCGCGACGTCTGTCGAGAAGTTTCTGATCGAAAAGTTCGACAGCGTC
TCCGACCTGATGCAGCTCTCGGAGGGCGAAGAATCTCGTGCTTTCAGCTTCGATGTAGGAGGGCGTGGAT
ATGTCCTGCGGGTAAATAGCTGCGCCGATGGTTTCTACAAAGATCGTTATGTTTATCGGCACTTTGCATC
GGCCGCGCTCCCGATTCCGGAAGTGCTTGACATTGGGGAGTTCAGCGAGAGCCTGACCTATTGCATCTCC
CGCCGTGCACAGGGTGTCACGTTGCAAGACCTGCCTGAAACCGAACTGCCCGCTGTTCTGCAGCCGGTCG
CGGAGGCCATGGATGCGATCGCTGCGGCCGATCTTAGCCAGACGAGCGGGTTCGGCCCATTCGGACCGCA
AGGAATCGGTCAATACACTACATGGCGTGATTTCATATGCGCGATTGCTGATCCCCATGTGTATCACTGG
CAAACTGTGATGGACGACACCGTCAGTGCGTCCGTCGCGCAGGCTCTCGATGAGCTGATGCTTTGGGCCG
AGGACTGCCCCGAAGTCCGGCACCTCGTGCACGCGGATTTCGGCTCCAACAATGTCCTGACGGACAATGG
CCGCATAACAGCGGTCATTGACTGGAGCGAGGCGATGTTCGGGGATTCCCAATACGAGGTCGCCAACATC
TTCTTCTGGAGGCCGTGGTTGGCTTGTATGGAGCAGCAGACGCGCTACTTCGAGCGGAGGCATCCGGAGC
TTGCAGGATCGCCGCGGCTCCGGGCGTATATGCTCCGCATTGGTCTTGACCAACTCTATCAGAGCTTGGT
TGACGGCAATTTCGATGATGCAGCTTGGGCGCAGGGTCGATGCGACGCAATCGTCCGATCCGGAGCCGGG
ACTGTCGGGCGTACACAAATCGCCCGCAGAAGCGCGGCCGTCTGGACCGATGGCTGTGTAGAAGTACTCG
CCGATAGTGGAAACCGACGCCCCAGCACTCGTCCGAGGGCAAAGGAATAGCACGTACTACGAGATTTCGA
TTCCACCGCCGCCTTCTATGAAAGGTTGGGCTTCGGAATCGTTTTCCGGGACGCCGGCTGGATGATCCTC
CAGCGCGGGGATCTCATGCTGGAGTTCTTCGCCCACCCCAACTTGTTTATTGCAGCTTATAATGGTTACA
AATAAAGCAATAGCATCACAAATTTCACAAATAAAGCATTTTTTTCACTGCATTCTAGTTGTGGTTTGTC
CAAACTCATCAATGTATCTTATCATGTCTGTATACCGTCGACCTCTAGCTAGAGCTTGGCGTAATCATGG
TCATAGCTGTTTCCTGTGTGAAATTGTTATCCGCTCACAATTCCACACAACATACGAGCCGGAAGCATAA
AGTGTAAAGCCTGGGGTGCCTAATGAGTGAGCTAACTCACATTAATTGCGTTGCGCTCACTGCCCGCTTT
CCAGTCGGGAAACCTGTCGTGCCAGCTGCATTAATGAATCGGCCAACGCGCGGGGAGAGGCGGTTTGCGT
ATTGGGCGCTCTTCCGCTTCCTCGCTCACTGACTCGCTGCGCTCGGTCGTTCGGCTGCGGCGAGCGGTAT
CAGCTCACTCAAAGGCGGTAATACGGTTATCCACAGAATCAGGGGATAACGCAGGAAAGAACATGTGAGC
AAAAGGCCAGCAAAAGGCCAGGAACCGTAAAAAGGCCGCGTTGCTGGCGTTTTTCCATAGGCTCCGCCCC
CCTGACGAGCATCACAAAAATCGACGCTCAAGTCAGAGGTGGCGAAACCCGACAGGACTATAAAGATACC
AGGCGTTTCCCCCTGGAAGCTCCCTCGTGCGCTCTCCTGTTCCGACCCTGCCGCTTACCGGATACCTGTC
CGCCTTTCTCCCTTCGGGAAGCGTGGCGCTTTCTCATAGCTCACGCTGTAGGTATCTCAGTTCGGTGTAG
GTCGTTCGCTCCAAGCTGGGCTGTGTGCACGAACCCCCCGTTCAGCCCGACCGCTGCGCCTTATCCGGTA
ACTATCGTCTTGAGTCCAACCCGGTAAGACACGACTTATCGCCACTGGCAGCAGCCACTGGTAACAGGAT
TAGCAGAGCGAGGTATGTAGGCGGTGCTACAGAGTTCTTGAAGTGGTGGCCTAACTACGGCTACACTAGA
AGAACAGTATTTGGTATCTGCGCTCTGCTGAAGCCAGTTACCTTCGGAAAAAGAGTTGGTAGCTCTTGAT
CCGGCAAACAAACCACCGCTGGTAGCGGTGGTTTTTTTGTTTGCAAGCAGCAGATTACGCGCAGAAAAAA
AGGATCTCAAGAAGATCCTTTGATCTTTTCTACGGGGTCTGACGCTCAGTGGAACGAAAACTCACGTTAA
GGGATTTTGGTCATGAGATTATCAAAAAGGATCTTCACCTAGATCCTTTTAAATTAAAAATGAAGTTTTA
AATCAATCTAAAGTATATATGAGTAAACTTGGTCTGACAGTTACCAATGCTTAATCAGTGAGGCACCTAT
CTCAGCGATCTGTCTATTTCGTTCATCCATAGTTGCCTGACTCCCCGTCGTGTAGATAACTACGATACGG
GAGGGCTTACCATCTGGCCCCAGTGCTGCAATGATACCGCGAGACCCACGCTCACCGGCTCCAGATTTAT
CAGCAATAAACCAGCCAGCCGGAAGGGCCGAGCGCAGAAGTGGTCCTGCAACTTTATCCGCCTCCATCCA
GTCTATTAATTGTTGCCGGGAAGCTAGAGTAAGTAGTTCGCCAGTTAATAGTTTGCGCAACGTTGTTGCC
ATTGCTACAGGCATCGTGGTGTCACGCTCGTCGTTTGGTATGGCTTCATTCAGCTCCGGTTCCCAACGAT
CAAGGCGAGTTACATGATCCCCCATGTTGTGCAAAAAAGCGGTTAGCTCCTTCGGTCCTCCGATCGTTGT
CAGAAGTAAGTTGGCCGCAGTGTTATCACTCATGGTTATGGCAGCACTGCATAATTCTCTTACTGTCATG
CCATCCGTAAGATGCTTTTCTGTGACTGGTGAGTACTCAACCAAGTCATTCTGAGAATAGTGTATGCGGC
GACCGAGTTGCTCTTGCCCGGCGTCAATACGGGATAATACCGCGCCACATAGCAGAACTTTAAAAGTGCT
CATCATTGGAAAACGTTCTTCGGGGCGAAAACTCTCAAGGATCTTACCGCTGTTGAGATCCAGTTCGATG
TAACCCACTCGTGCACCCAACTGATCTTCAGCATCTTTTACTTTCACCAGCGTTTCTGGGTGAGCAAAAA
CAGGAAGGCAAAATGCCGCAAAAAAGGGAATAAGGGCGACACGGAAATGTTGAATACTCATACTCTTCCT
TTTTCAATATTATTGAAGCATTTATCAGGGTTATTGTCTCATGAGCGGATACATATTTGAATGTATTTAG
AAAAATAAACAAATAGGGGTTCCGCGCACATTTCCCCGAAAAGTGCCACCTGACGTC
Features (pLannotate 1.2.2; 25 found; start..end, strand, type, name):
     28..80      -  misc_feature   bom (fragment): basis of mobility region from pBR322
    235..614     +  enhancer       CMV enhancer: human cytomegalovirus immediate early enhancer
    615..818     +  promoter       CMV promoter: human cytomegalovirus (CMV) immediate early promoter
    820..839     +  promoter       PLtetO-1 promoter (fragment): modified phage lambda PL promoter with tet operator sites (Lutz and Bujard, 1997)
    841..860     +  promoter       PLtetO-1 promoter (fragment): modified phage lambda PL promoter with tet operator sites (Lutz and Bujard, 1997)
    868..901     +  promoter       TRE3GV promoter (fragment): 3rd-generation Tet-responsive promoter that can be activated by binding of Tet-On® 3G, optimized for retroviral and lentiviral vectors
    988..1005    +  protein_bind   attB1 (fragment): mutant version of attB; core recombination site for the Gateway® BP reaction BP Clonase™
   1011..1625    +  CDS            SPRING1: SPRNG_HUMAN - Also known as C12orf49 From Homo sapiens (Human).
   1628..1651    -  protein_bind   attB2: mutant version of attB; recombination site for the Gateway® BP reaction BP Clonase™
   1719..1739    +  CDS            FLAG (fragment): FLAG® epitope tag, followed by an enterokinase cleavage site
   1778..2735    +  CDS            TurboID (fragment): mutant of the E. coli biotin ligase BioID engineered for improved catalytic efficiency (Branon et al., 2018)
   2796..3020    +  polyA_signal   bGH poly(A) signal: bovine growth hormone polyadenylation signal
   3024..3045    +  promoter       SV40 promoter (fragment): SV40 enhancer and early promoter
   3066..3299    +  rep_origin     f1 ori (fragment) (sequence partly withheld): f1 bacteriophage origin of replication; arrow indicates direction of (+) strand synthesis
   3304..3351    +  protein_bind   FRT: FLP-mediated recombination occurs in the 8-bp core sequence TCTAGAAA (Turan and Bode, 2011). FLP recombinase from the Saccharomyces cerevisiae 2μ plasmid
   3359..4381    +  CDS            HygR: hygromycin B phosphotransferase confers resistance to hygromycin
   4391..4516    +  CDS            ble (fragment): BLE_KLEPN - Experimental evidence at protein level: Swiss-Prot protein existence level 1. Binding protein with a strong affinity to the bleomycin family of antibiotics. Binds to CL990; an antimitotic-antibiotic compound. From Klebsiella pneumoniae.
   4511..4632    +  polyA_signal   SV40 poly(A) signal: SV40 polyadenylation signal
   4705..4721    -  protein_bind   lac operator: The lac repressor binds to the lac operator to inhibit transcription in E. coli. This inhibition can be relieved by adding lactose or isopropyl-β-D-thiogalactopyranoside (IPTG). lac repressor encoded by lacI
   4729..4759    -  promoter       lac promoter: promoter for the E. coli lac operon
   4774..4795    -  protein_bind   CAP binding site: CAP binding activates transcription in the presence of cAMP. E. coli catabolite activator protein
   4808..4900    -  CDS            lacI (fragment): lac repressor; lacI; The lac repressor binds to the lac operator to inhibit transcription in E. coli. This inhibition can be relieved by adding lactose or isopropyl-β-D-thiogalactopyranoside (IPTG).
   5083..5671    -  rep_origin     ori: high-copy-number ColE1/pMB1/pBR322/pUC origin of replication
   5842..6702    -  CDS            AmpR: β-lactamase; bla; confers resistance to ampicillin, carbenicillin, and related antibiotics
   6703..6807    -  promoter       AmpR promoter: bla
