[The description below was written by a language model from this plasmid's Addgene catalogue record and pLannotate feature annotations shown in this document.]
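Description:
pCDNA5_C12orf49-miniTurbo is a mammalian expression plasmid built on a pcDNA5-type backbone and designed for site-specific integration into Flp-In host cell lines. It is propagated in E. coli as a high-copy plasmid through a ColE1/pUC-type origin with ampicillin selection (AmpR under its own bla promoter). The sequenced record is about 6.8 kb.

The payload is the human C12orf49 open reading frame (now named SPRING1), introduced by Gateway cloning and therefore flanked by attB1 and attB2 recombination scars. It is fused at its C terminus to a 3xFLAG epitope followed by miniTurbo, an engineered, truncated variant of the E. coli biotin ligase BirA that supports rapid proximity-dependent biotinylation; the annotation tool labels this region as a TurboID fragment. The depositor notes two substitutions in miniTurbo (M240T and S262P) that are not known to affect function. Expression is driven by the CMV enhancer/promoter followed by tet operator sites (the CMV/TO arrangement), so transcription is repressed in cells expressing the Tet repressor and induced by tetracycline or doxycycline. It terminates at a bGH polyadenylation signal.

Downstream lies an FRT site placed directly in front of a hygromycin resistance coding sequence with an SV40 poly(A) signal and no intact promoter annotated upstream of it. In the usual Flp-In design, Flp-mediated recombination into a genomic FRT site supplies the missing promoter and start codon, so hygromycin resistance reports correct single-copy integration. The construct is intended for generating isogenic, inducible stable lines in which the tagged protein biotinylates nearby proteins for BioID mapping of C12orf49 interaction partners. The FLAG tag allows detection of the bait.
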