Addgene plasmid #155112: pCDNA5_C12orf49-miniTurbo
Purpose: transfection plasmid for the exogneous expression of C-terminal miniTurbo-tagged C12orf49 for generation of FlpIn cell lines for BioID
Depositing lab: Jason Moffat. Depositing organization: University of Toronto. Publication: Systematic mapping of genetic interactions for de novo fatty acid synthesis identifies C12orf49 as a regulator of lipid metabolism. Aregger M, Lawson KA, Billmann M, Costanzo M, Tong AHY, Chan K, Rahman M, Brown KR, Ross C, Usaj M, Nedyalkova L, Sizova O, Habsid A, Pawling J, Lin ZY, Abdouni H, Wong CJ, Weiss A, Mero P, Dennis JW, Gingras AC, Myers CL, Andrews BJ, Boone C, Moffat J. Nat Metab. 2020 Jun;2(6):499-513. doi: 10.1038/s42255-020-0211-z. Epub 2020 Jun 1. PubMed 32694731.
Backbone
  Vector backbone: pCDNA5
  Backbone size w/o insert (bp): 5958
  Vector type: Mammalian Expression
  Selectable markers: Hygromycin
Growth in bacteria
  Bacterial resistance: Ampicillin, 100 μg/mL
  Growth temperature: 37°C
  Growth strain: DH5alpha
  Copy number: High Copy
Gene/Insert
  Gene/Insert name: C12orf49
  Species: H. sapiens (human)
  Insert size (bp): 617
  Entrez Gene: SPRING1 (a.k.a. C12orf49, LUR1, POST1, SPRING)
  Promoter: CMV/TO inducible promoter
  Tag / fusion protein: 3x Flag; miniTurbo (C terminal on insert)
  Cloning method: Gateway Cloning
  Sequencing primers: 5′ CGCAAATGGGCGGTAGGCGTG
Resource information
  A portion of this plasmid was derived from a plasmid made by: hORF 9.1
Terms and licenses: Academic/Nonprofit Terms; Industry Terms: Not Available to Industry
Depositor comments: Please note: Plasmid contains a 3xFlag tag between C12orf49 and miniTurbo. The plasmid also contains M240T and S262P mutations in miniTurbo. These differences are not known to affect plasmid function.
How to cite: pCDNA5_C12orf49-miniTurbo was a gift from Jason Moffat (Addgene plasmid # 155112 ; http://n2t.net/addgene:155112 ; RRID:Addgene_155112)
