>Addgene plasmid #155112 | pCDNA5_C12orf49-miniTurbo | depositor partial sequence | sequence record 300085 | C12orf49 ORF (no STOP)
ATGGTGAACCTGGCGGCCATGGTGTGGCGCCGGCTTCTGCGGAAGAGGTGGGTGCTCGCCCTGGTCTTCG
GGCTGTCGCTCGTCTACTTCCTCAGCAGCACCTTCAAGCAGGAGGAGAGGGCAGTGAGAGATAGGAATCT
CCTCCAGGTTCATGACCATAATCAGCCCATCCCGTGGAAAGTGCAGTTTAACTTGGGCAATAGCAGTCGT
CCGAGCAATCAGTGCCGCAACTCCATTCAAGGGAAGCACCTCATCACGGATGAACTCGGCTACGTTTGCG
AGAGGAAGGATTTGCTGGTAAATGGCTGCTGTAATGTCAACGTCCCTAGCACGAAGCAGTACTGCTGTGA
TGGCTGCTGGCCCAACGGCTGCTGCAGCGCCTATGAGTACTGTGTCTCCTGCTGCCTGCAGCCCAACAAG
CAACTTCTCCTGGAGCGCTTCCTCAACCGGGCAGCCGTGGCATTCCAGAACCTCTTCATGGCAGTCGAAG
ATCACTTTGAGTTGTGCCTGGCCAAATGCAGGACCTCATCTCAGAGCGTGCAGCATGAGAACACCTACCG
GGACCCCATAGCAAAGTATTGCTATGGAGAAAGCCCGCCCGAGCTCTTCCCCGCTTG
