>Addgene plasmid #155112 | pCDNA5_C12orf49-miniTurbo | depositor partial sequence | sequence record 300086 | miniTurbo
ATCCCGCTGCTGAACGCTAAACAGATTCTGGGACAGCTGGACGGCGGGAGCGTGGCAGTCCTGCCTGTGG
TCGACTCCACCAATCAGTACCTGCTGGATCGAATCGGCGAGCTGAAGAGTGGGGATGCTTGCATTGCAGA
ATATCAGCAGGCAGGGAGAGGAAGCAGAGGGAGGAAATGGTTCTCTCCTTTTGGAGCTAACCTGTACCTG
AGTATGTTTTGGCGCCTGAAGCGGGGACCAGCAGCAATCGGCCTGGGCCCGGTCATCGGAATTGTCATGG
CAGAAGCGCTGCGAAAGCTGGGAGCAGACAAGGTGCGAGTCAAATGGCCCAATGACCTGTATCTGCAGGA
TAGAAAGCTGGCAGGCATCCTGGTGGAGCTGGCCGGAATAACAGGCGATGCTGCACAGATCGTCATTGGC
GCCGGGATTAACGTGGCTATGAGGCGCGTGGAGGAAAGCGTGGTCAATCAGGGCTGGATCACACTGCAGG
AAGCAGGGATTAACCTGGACAGGAATACTCTGGCCGCTATGCTGATCCGAGAGCTGCGGGCAGCCCTGGA
ACTGTTCGAGCAGGAAGGCCTGGCTCCATATCTGTCACGGTGGGAGAAGCTGGATAACTTCATCAATAGA
CCCGTGAAGCTGATCATTGGGGACAAAGAGATTTTCGGGATTAGCCGGGGGATTGATAAACAGGGAGCCC
TGCTGCTGGAACAGGACGGAGTTATCAAACCCTGGATGGGCGGAGAAATCAGTCTGCGGTCTGCCGAAAA
G
